>Addgene plasmid #232531 | pBEL3159 | addgene full sequence | sequence record 464783 | Addgene NGS Result
TTCTTGAAGACGAAAGGGCCTCGTGATACGCCTATTTTTATAGGTTAATGTCATGATAATAATGGTTTCT
TAGACGTCAGGTGGCACTTTTCGGGGAAATGTGCGCGGAACCCCTATTTGTTTATTTTTCTAAATACATT
CAAATATGTATCCGCTCATGAGACAATAACCCTGATAAATGCTTCAATAATATTGAAAAAGGAAGAGTAT
GAGTATTCAACATTTCCGTGTCGCCCTTATTCCCTTTTTTGCGGCATTTTGCCTTCCTGTTTTTGCTCAC
CCAGAAACGCTGGTGAAAGTAAAAGATGCTGAAGATCAGTTGGGTGCACGAGTGGGTTACATCGAACTGG
ATCTCAACAGCGGTAAGATCCTTGAGAGTTTTCGCCCCGAAGAACGTTTTCCAATGATGAGCACTTTTAA
AGTTCTGCTATGTGGCGCGGTATTATCCCGTGTTGACGCCGGGCAAGAGCAACTCGGTCGCCGCATACAC
TATTCTCAGAATGACTTGGTTGAGTACTCACCAGTCACAGAAAAGCATCTTACGGATGGCATGACAGTAA
GAGAATTATGCAGTGCTGCCATAACCATGAGTGATAACACTGCGGCCAACTTACTTCTGACAACGATCGG
AGGACCGAAGGAGCTAACCGCTTTTTTGCACAACATGGGGGATCATGTAACTCGCCTTGATCGTTGGGAA
CCGGAGCTGAATGAAGCCATACCAAACGACGAGCGTGACACCACGATGCCTGCAGCAATGGCAACAACGT
TGCGCAAACTATTAACTGGCGAACTACTTACTCTAGCTTCCCGGCAACAATTAATAGACTGGATGGAGGC
GGATAAAGTTGCAGGACCACTTCTGCGCTCGGCCCTTCCGGCTGGCTGGTTTATTGCTGATAAATCTGGA
GCCGGTGAGCGTGGGTCTCGCGGTATCATTGCAGCACTGGGGCCAGATGGTAAGCCCTCCCGTATCGTAG
TTATCTACACGACGGGGAGTCAGGCAACTATGGATGAACGAAATAGACAGATCGCTGAGATAGGTGCCTC
ACTGATTAAGCATTGGTAACTGTCAGACCAAGTTTACTCATATATACTTTAGATTGATTTAAAACTTCAT
TTTTAATTTAAAAGGATCTAGGTGAAGATCCTTTTTGATAATCTCATGACCAAAATCCCTTAACGTGAGT
TTTCGTTCCACTGAGCGTCAGACCCCGTAGAAAAGATCAAAGGATCTTCTTGAGATCCTTTTTTTCTGCG
CGTAATCTGCTGCTTGCAAACAAAAAAACCACCGCTACCAGCGGTGGTTTGTTTGCCGGATCAAGAGCTA
CCAACTCTTTTTCCGAAGGTAACTGGCTTCAGCAGAGCGCAGATACCAAATACTGTCCTTCTAGTGTAGC
CGTAGTTAGGCCACCACTTCAAGAACTCTGTAGCACCGCCTACATACCTCGCTCTGCTAATCCTGTTACC
AGTGGCTGCTGCCAGTGGCGATAAGTCGTGTCTTACCGGGTTGGACTCAAGACGATAGTTACCGGATAAG
GCGCAGCGGTCGGGCTGAACGGGGGGTTCGTGCACACAGCCCAGCTTGGAGCGAACGACCTACACCGAAC
TGAGATACCTACAGCGTGAGCTATGAGAAAGCGCCACGCTTCCCGAAGGGAGAAAGGCGGACAGGTATCC
GGTAAGCGGCAGGGTCGGAACAGGAGAGCGCACGAGGGAGCTTCCAGGGGGAAACGCCTGGTATCTTTAT
AGTCCTGTCGGGTTTCGCCACCTCTGACTTGAGCGTCGATTTTTGTGATGCTCGTCAGGGGGGCGGAGCC
TATGGAAAAACGCCAGCAACGCGGCCTTTTTACGGTTCCTGGCCTTTTGCTGGCCTTTTGCTCACATGTT
CTTTCCTGCGTTATCCCCTGATTCTGTGGATAACCGTATTACCGCCTTTGAGTGAGCTGATACCGCTCGC
CGCAGCCGAACGACCGAGCGCAGCGAGTCAGTGAGCGAGGAAGCGGAAGAGCGCCTGATGCGGTATTTTC
TCCTTACGCATCTGTGCGGTATTTCACACCGCAATGGTGCACTCTCAGTACAATCTGCTCTGATGCCGCA
TAGTTAAGCCAGTATACACTCCGCTATCGCTACGTGACTGGGTCATGGCTGCGCCCCGACACCCGCCAAC
ACCCGCTGACGCGCCCTGACGGGCTTGTCTGCTCCCGGCATCCGCTTACAGACAAGCTGTGACCGTCTCC
GGGAGCTGCATGTGTCAGAGGTTTTCACCGTCATCACCGAAACGCGCGAGGCAGCTGCGGTAAAGCTCAT
CAGCGTGGTCGTGAAGCGATTCACAGATGTCTGCCTGTTCATCCGCGTCCAGCTCGTTGAGTTTCTCCAG
AAGCGTTAATGTCTGGCTTCTGATAAAGCGGGCCATGTTAAGGGCGGTTTTTTCCTGTTTGGTCACTGAT
GCCTCCGTGTAAGGGGGATTTCTGTTCATGGGGGTAATGATACCGATGAAACGAGAGAGGATGCTCACGA
TACGGGTTACTGATGATGAACATGCCCGGTTACTGGAACGTTGTGAGGGTAAACAACTGGCGGTATGGAT
GCGGCGGGACCAGAGAAAAATCACTCAGGGTCAATGCCAGCGCTTCGTTAATACAGATGTAGGTGTTCCA
CAGGGTAGCCAGCAGCATCCTGCGATGCAGATCCGGAACATAATGGTGCAGGGCGCTGACTTCCGCGTTT
CCAGACTTTACGAAACACGGAAACCGAAGACCATTCATGTTGTTGCTCAGGTCGCAGACGTTTTGCAGCA
GCAGTCGCTTCACGTTCGCTCGCGTATCGGTGATTCATTCTGCTAACCAGTAAGGCAACCCCGCCAGCCT
AGCCGGGTCCTCAACGACAGGAGCACGATCATGCGCACCCGTGGCCAGGACCCAACGCTGCCCGAGATCT
CGATCCCGCGAAATTAATACGACTCACTATAGGGAGACCACAACGGTTTCCCTCTAGAAATAATTTTGTT
TAACTTTAAGAAGGAGATATACATATGGCTCTTAACACACCACAAATTACGCCGACAAAAAAGATAACAG
TGAGGGCAATCGGCGAGGAACTGCCGCGTGGTGATTACCAACGTTGCCCGCAATGTGACATGCTGTTTAG
CCTGCCCGAGATAAATTCTCATCAAAGTGCCTATTGTCCGCGCTGTCAGGCAAAAATTCGTGACGGGCGC
GACTGGTCGCTAACGCGCCTGGCGGCAATGGCCTTCACCATGCTGTTGCTTATGCCGTTTGCCTGGGGCG
AACCGCTGTTGCATATCTGGCTGTTAGGCATTCGTATTGACGCCAACGTTATGCAAGGCATCTGGCAAAT
GACCAAACAGGGCGATGCGATAACGGGGTCGATGGTCTTTTTCTGCGTTATTGGTGCCCCGCTCATTCTG
GTGACCTCCATAGCTTATTTATGGTTTGGTAACCGACTGGGAATGAATTTACGTCCGGTACTGCTGATGC
TTGAGCGACTTAAAGAGTGGGTAATGCTCGATATCTACCTGGTCGGCATTGGCGTTGCTTCTATAAAGGT
ACAGGATTATGCCCATATCCAGGCTGGTGTCGGCTTGTTCTCTTTTGTGGCGTTGGTGATTTTAACGACG
GTGACGTTGTCACATCTTAATGTCGAAGAACTGTGGGAGCGATTTTATCCGCAGCGCCCCGCTACGCGTA
GGGACGAGAAACTTCGTGTCTGCCTAGGGTGCCATTTTACCGGCTATCCAGATCAGCGTGGTCGCTGCCC
GCGTTGCCATATCCCGCTACGCCTGCGTCGCCGTCATAGTCTGCAAAAATGCTGGGCGGCGCTGTTAGCG
TCAATCGTTTTATTGTTACCTGCCAACCTGTTGCCTATTTCTATCATTTATCTGAACGGAGGACGGCAGG
AAGATACAATTCTTTCCGGAATTATGTCGCTGGCAAGTAGCAACATTGCGGTTGCAGGAATCGTGTTTAT
CGCCAGTATTCTGGTCCCGTTTACTAAAGTGATCGTCATGTTCACTTTACTGTTGAGCATTCATTTTAAA
TGCCAGCAAGGTTTACGCACACGCATTCTGTTACTGCGGATGGTGACCTGGATTGGTCGCTGGTCGATGC
TCGACCTGTTTGTCATATCTTTAACCATGTCGCTGATTAATCGCGATCAGATCCTCGCTTTTACTATGGG
ACCGGCTGCGTTTTATTTCGGCGCAGCGGTAATTTTGACTATTCTTGCTGTGGAATGGCTGGACAGCCGC
TTACTTTGGGATGCACATGAGTCAGGAAACGCCCGCTTCGACGACTGAAGCGCAGATTAAAAATAAACGC
CGTATCTCACCTTTCTGGCTGCTGCCGTTCATCGCGCTAATGATTGCCAGTTGGCTGATTTGGGACAGTT
ATCAGGACCGGGGTAATACCGTCACCATCGACTTTATGTCGGCGGATGGTATTGTTCCAGGCAACACGCC
TGTTCGTTATCAGGGCGTTGAAGTCGGAACAGTGCAGGACATCAGCCTCAGCGACGATCTTCGTAAGATT
GAAGTCAAGGTCAGCATCAAGTCCGATATGAAAGATGCGCTGCGCGAAGAGACTCAGTTCTGGCTGGTGA
CGCCAAAAGCATCGTTGGCAGGTGTCTCCGGGCTGGACGCCCTCGTCGGTGGGAACTATATCGGCATGAT
GCCCGGGAAAGGTAAAGAGCAGGATCACTTTGTCGCACTCGATACCCAACCGAAATATCGGCTGGACAAT
GGCGATCTGATGATCCACCTGCAAGCCCCCGATCTCGGTTCGCTGAACAGCGGTTCATTGGTCTATTTCC
GCAAGATCCCGGTGGGAAAAGTCTACGACTATGCCATCAATCCCAACAAGCAAGGCGTGGTGATTGATGT
CCTGATCGAGCGGCGTTTTACCGATCTGGTGAAAAAAGGTAGCCGTTTCTGGAACGTTTCCGGCGTTGAT
GCCAACGTCAGTATCAGTGGCGCGAAGGTGAAACTGGAAAGCTTGGCGGCACTGGTTAACGGTGCGATTG
CCTTCGATTCACCAGAAGAGTCGAAACCTGCCGAGGCGGAAGATACCTTTGGTCTGTATGAAGATCTGGC
CCACAGCCAGCGTGGCGTAATAATAAAACTGGAACTGCCGAGTGGGGCCGGATTAACCGCCGACTCGACG
CCGTTAATGTATCAGGGGCTGGAAGTCGGACAGCTGACTAAACTGGATTTAAATCCTGGTGGTAAAGTCA
CAGGGGAAATGACCGTTGATCCCAGCGTCGTTACCCTGCTTCGTGAAAATACCCGCATCGAATTACGCAA
CCCGAAATTATCCCTTAGCGATGCTAATCTCAGCGCCCTGCTGACCGGCAAAACCTTCGAGCTGGTGCCC
GGCGATGGCGAGCCACGCAAAGAATTCGTTGTTGTGCCAGGCGAAAAAGCACTGCTGCATGAACCTGATG
TTCTGACGCTGACCCTGACCGCGCCGGAAAGTTACGGTATTGATGCGGGTCAGCCGCTCATTCTTCACGG
CGTGCAGGTAGGCCAGGTTATCGATCGTAAACTCACCAGCAAAGGCGTCACCTTTACCGTCGCCATCGAG
CCTCAGCATCGCGAACTGGTAAAAGGCGATAGCAAATTTGTCGTCAACAGCCGTGTCGATGTGAAGGTGG
GGCTGGATGGCGTTGAGTTTCTCGGTGCCAGCGCCTCAGAATGGATCAATGGCGGGATCCGTATTCTGCC
GGGCGATAAAGGTGAGATGAAAGCCAGCTATCCACTGTATGCCAATTTGGAAAAAGCGCTGGAGAACAGC
CTTAGCGATTTACCCACCACAACCGTGAGTTTGAGTGCAGAGACGCTGCCGGATGTGCAGGCAGGATCGG
TAGTGCTGTACCGTAAATTTGAAGTTGGTGAAGTGATTACCGTGCGTCCGCGAGCTAACGCGTTTGACAT
CGATCTGCATATTAAGCCGGAGTATCGCAACCTTCTGACCAGCAATAGCGTGTTCTGGGCAGAAGGCGGG
GCGAAAGTTCAGCTGAATGGTAGTGGTCTGACCGTACAGGCATCCCCGCTCTCCAGAGCTCTAAAGGGAG
CCATTAGCTTCGACAACCTCAGCGGTGCCAGCGCCAGTCAGCGTAAAGGCGATAAGCGTATTCTGTATGC
TTCCGAAACAGCGGCCCGTGCGGTTGGCGGGCAGATTACGCTTCACGCTTTCGATGCCGGAAAACTGGCG
GTCGGGATGCCAATTCGCTATCTCGGTATTGACATCGGGCAAATCCAGACGCTGGATCTGATTACCGCAC
GCAATGAAGTACAGGCAAAGGCGGTACTTTACCCGGAATATGTCCAGACCTTTGCTCGCGGTGGTACGCG
CTTCTCAGTGGTCACACCGCAAATTTCGGCAGCTGGCGTTGAGCATCTTGATACTATCCTCCAGCCGTAT
ATCAACGTCGAACCAGGCCGGGGCAATCCTCGCCGCGACTTTGAATTACAAGAGGCCACCATTACTGATT
CGCGGTACCTGGATGGCTTAAGCATTATTGTTGAAGCGCCGGAAGCCGGTTCGTTAGGCATCGGTACGCC
TGTGCTGTTCCGTGGTCTGGAAGTCGGTACGGTTACAGGAATGACGCTGGGGACATTGTCAGATCGCGTG
ATGATTGCGATGCGCATCAGTAAACGCTATCAACACCTGGTGCGTAACAATTCCGTCTTCTGGTTGGCAT
CGGGTTACAGTCTGGACTTTGGTCTGACGGGCGGCGTAGTGAAAACCGGCACCTTTAACCAGTTTATCCG
TGGCGGCATCGCCTTCGCCACGCCTCCGGGTACGCCACTGGCACCGAAAGCCCAGGAAGGCAAACACTTC
CTGTTGCAGGAAAGTGAACCGAAAGAGTGGCGTGAATGGGGAACTGCGCTTCCCAAATAATGCCCACCTC
GAGCAGATCCGGCTGCTAACAAAGCCCGAAAGGAAGCTGAGTTGGCTGCTGCCACCGCTGAGCAATAACT
AGCATAACCCCTTGGGGCCTCTAAACGGGTCTTGAGGGGTTTTTTGCTGAAAGGAGGAACTATATCCGGA
TAA
Features (pLannotate 1.2.2; 12 found; start..end, strand, type, name):
    104..208     +  promoter       AmpR promoter: bla
    209..1069    +  CDS            AmpR: β-lactamase; bla; confers resistance to ampicillin, carbenicillin, and related antibiotics
   1240..1828    +  rep_origin     ori: high-copy-number ColE1/pMB1/pBR322/pUC origin of replication
   2014..2153    -  misc_feature   bom: basis of mobility region from pBR322
   2255..2446    -  CDS            rop: Rop protein, which maintains plasmids at low copy number; rop
   2463..2843    +  CDS            YPB1_ECOLX: Protein predicted: Swiss-Prot protein existence level 4. From Escherichia coli.
   2955..2973    +  promoter       T7 promoter: promoter for bacteriophage T7 RNA polymerase
   3005..3027    +  RBS            RBS: efficient ribosome binding site from bacteriophage T7 gene 10 (Olins and Rangwala, 1989)
   3035..4315    +  CDS            yebS: YEBS_ECOLI - Experimental evidence at protein level: Swiss-Prot protein existence level 1. Component of a transport pathway that contributes to membrane integrity. From Escherichia coli (strain K12).
   4287..6917    +  CDS            yebT: YEBT_ECOLI - Experimental evidence at protein level: Swiss-Prot protein existence level 1. Component of a transport pathway that contributes to membrane integrity (PubMed:27795327). May directly span the intermembrane space, facilitating the transport of substrates across the periplasm (Probable). From Escherichia coli (strain K12).
   6942..6991    +  CDS            SET1 (fragment): solubility-enhancement tag derived from T7 phage gene 10B
   6999..7046    +  terminator     T7 terminator: transcription terminator for bacteriophage T7 RNA polymerase
