[The description below was written by a language model from this plasmid's Addgene catalogue record and pLannotate feature annotations shown in this document.]
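Description:
pBEL3159 is a bacterial expression plasmid built on the pET17b backbone that carries the Escherichia coli letA–letB (formerly yebS–yebT) gene pair, with LetB bearing an R63N substitution. It is intended for genetic complementation experiments, in which the mutant LetB is supplied together with LetA so that the effect of the substitution on function can be assessed in cells. The sequenced plasmid is about 7.1 kb. It is propagated in E. coli through a ColE1/pMB1-family origin accompanied by the pBR322 bom region and the rop gene, whose product restrains copy number, consistent with the low-copy designation in the record. Selection is by ampicillin through the bla β-lactamase gene under its own promoter.

The payload is a single transcription unit driven by the bacteriophage T7 promoter, followed by the strong ribosome binding site from T7 gene 10. The letA (yebS) coding sequence comes first, and the letB (yebT) coding sequence begins slightly before letA ends, so the two reading frames overlap by a short stretch. This suggests the operon-like arrangement of the two genes was retained rather than each gene being given a separate promoter. Both proteins are annotated as components of a transport pathway that contributes to membrane integrity, with LetB thought to span the periplasm. Downstream of letB lies a short annotated fragment resembling T7 gene 10B sequence, which is probably residual vector sequence rather than a functional tag, followed by the T7 terminator. No epitope or purification tags are annotated or listed. The insert was assembled by Gibson cloning, and the R63N change itself is not marked in the feature table.
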