Addgene plasmid #232531: pBEL3159
Purpose: Genetic complementation plasmid of LetB(R63N) with LetA
Depositing lab: Gira Bhabha & Damian Ekiert. Depositing organization: Johns Hopkins University and School of Medicine. Publication: LetA defines a structurally distinct transporter family. Santarossa CC, Li Y, Yousef S, Hasdemir HS, Rodriguez CC, Haase MAB, Baek M, Coudray N, Pavek JG, Focke KN, Silverberg AL, Bautista C, Yeh JT, Marty MT, Baker D, Tajkhorshid E, Ekiert DC, Bhabha G. Nature. 2026 Jan 21. doi: 10.1038/s41586-025-09990-0. PubMed 41565823.
Backbone
  Vector backbone: pET17b
  Vector type: Bacterial Expression
Growth in bacteria
  Bacterial resistance: Ampicillin, 100 μg/mL
  Growth temperature: 37°C
  Growth strain: DH5alpha
  Copy number: Low Copy
Gene/Insert
  Gene/Insert name: YebST (alt name: LetAB)
  Species: E. coli
  Mutation: LetB R63N
  Entrez Gene: letA (a.k.a. b1833, ECK1832, yebS); letB (a.k.a. b1834, ECK1833, yebT)
  Promoter: T7
  Cloning method: Gibson Cloning
Terms and licenses: Academic/Nonprofit Terms; Industry Terms: Not Available to Industry
Depositor comments: Please visit https://doi.org/10.1101/2025.03.21.644421 for bioRxiv preprint.
How to cite: pBEL3159 was a gift from Gira Bhabha & Damian Ekiert (Addgene plasmid # 232531 ; http://n2t.net/addgene:232531 ; RRID:Addgene_232531)
